>Addgene plasmid #31912 | pSlow-FT-N1 | addgene full sequence | sequence record 396433 | Addgene NGS Result
GAGAATGGGCGGAACTGGGCGGAGTTAGGGGCGGGATGGGCGGAGTTAGGGGCGGGACTATGGTTGCTGA
CTAATTGAGATGCATGCTTTGCATACTTCTGCCTGCTGGGGAGCCTGGGGACTTTCCACACCTGGTTGCT
GACTAATTGAGATGCATGCTTTGCATACTTCTGCCTGCTGGGGAGCCTGGGGACTTTCCACACCCTAACT
GACACACATTCCACAGCTGGTTCTTTCCGCCTCAGGACTCTTCCTTTTTCAATATTATTGAAGCATTTAT
CAGGGTTATTGTCTCATGAGCGGATACATATTTGAATGTATTTAGAAAAATAAACAAATAGGGGTTCCGC
GCACATTTCCCCGAAAAGTGCCACCTG
[124 nt withheld, positions 378-501]
C
[91 nt withheld, positions 503-593]
A
[49 nt withheld, positions 595-643]
CCTTTGACGTTGGAGTCCACGTTCTTT
[37 nt withheld, positions 671-707]
ACCCTATCTCGGTCTATTCTTTTGATTTATAAGGGATTTTGCCGATTTCGGCCTATTGGTTAAAAAATGA
GCTGATTTAACAAAAATTTAACGCGAATTTTAACAAAATATTAACGCTTACAATTTACGCCTTAAGATAC
ATTGATGAGTTTGGACAAACCACAACTAGAATGCAGTGAAAAAAATGCTTTATTTGTGAAATTTGTGATG
CTATTGCTTTATTTGTAACCATTATAAGCTGCAATAAACAAGTTAACAACAACAATTGCATTCATTTTAT
GTTTCAGGTTCAGGGGGAGGTGTGGGAGGTTTTTTAAAGCAAGTAAAACCTCTACAAATGTGGTATGGCT
GATTATGATCTAGAGTCGCGGCCGCTTACTTGTACAGCTCGTCCATGCCGCCGGTGGAGTGGCGGCCCTC
GGCGCGTTCGTACTGTTCCACGATGGTGTAGTCCTCGTTGTGGGAGGTGATGTCCAACTTGATGTTGACG
TTGTAGGCGCCGGGCAGCTGCACGGGCTTCTTGGCCTTGTAGGTGGTCTTGACCTCAACGTCGTAGTGGC
CGCCGTCCTTCAGCTTCAGCCTCTGCTTGATCTCGCCCTTCAGGGCGCCGTCCTCGGGGTACATCCGCTC
GGAGGAGGCCTCCCAGCCCATGGTCTTCTTCTGCATTACGGGGCCGTCGGAGGGGAAGTTGGTGCCGCGC
AGCTTCACCTTGTAGATGAACTCGCCGTCCTGCAGGGAGGAGTCCTGGGTCACGGTCACCACGCCGCCGT
CCTCGAAGTTCATCACGCGCTCCCACTTGAAGCCCTCGGGGAAGGACAGCTTCCAGTAGTCGGGGATGTC
GGCGGGGTGCTTCACGTAGGCCCTGGAGCCGTACATGAACTGAGGGGACAGGATGTCCCAGGCGAAGGGC
AGGGGGCCACCCTTGGTCACCTTCAGCTTGGCGGTCTGGGTGCCCTCGTAGGGGCGGCCCTCGCCCTCGC
CCACGATCTCGAACTCGTGGCCGTTCACGGAGCCCTCCACGTGCACCTTGAAACGCATGAACTCCTTGAT
GATGGCCATGTTATCCTCCTCGCCCTTGCTCACCATGGTGGCGACCGGTGGATCCCGGGCCCGCGGTACC
GTCGACTGCAGAATTCGAAGCTTGAGCTCGAGATCTGAGTCCGGTAGCGCTAGCGGATCTGACGGTTCAC
TAAACCAGCTCTGCTTATATAGACCTCCCACCGTACACGCCTACCGCCCATTTGCGTCAATGGGGCGGAG
TTGTTACGACATTTTGGAAAGTCCCGTTGATTTTGGTGCCAAAACAAACTCCCATTGACGTCAATGGGGT
GGAGACTTGGAAATCCCCGTGAGTCAAACCGCTATCCACGCCCATTGATGTACTGCCAAAACCGCATCAC
CATGGTAATAGCGATGACTAATACGTAGATGTACTGCCAAGTAGGAAAGTCCCATAAGGTCATGTACTGG
GCATAATGCCAGGCGGGCCATTTACCGTCATTGACGTCAATAGGGGGCGTACTTGGCATATGATACACTT
GATGTACTGCCAAGTGGGCAGTTTACCGTAAATACTCCACCCATTGACGTCAATGGAAAGTCCCTATTGG
CGTTACTATGGGAACATACGTCATTATTGACGTCAATGGGCGGGGGTCGTTGGGCGGTCAGCCAGGCGGG
CCATTTACCGTAAGTTATGTAACGCGGAACTCCATATATGGGCTATGAACTAATGACCCCGTAATTGATT
ACTATTAATAACTAATGCATGGCGGTAATACGGTTATCCACAGAATCAGGGGATAACGCAGGAAAGAACA
TGTGAGCAAAAGGCCAGCAAAAGGCCAGGAACCGTAAAAAGGCCGCGTTGCTGGCGTTTTTCCATAGGCT
CCGCCCCCCTGACGAGCATCACAAAAATCGACGCTCAAGTCAGAGGTGGCGAAACCCGACAGGACTATAA
AGATACCAGGCGTTTCCCCCTGGAAGCTCCCTCGTGCGCTCTCCTGTTCCGACCCTGCCGCTTACCGGAT
ACCTGTCCGCCTTTCTCCCTTCGGGAAGCGTGGCGCTTTCTCATAGCTCACGCTGTAGGTATCTCAGTTC
GGTGTAGGTCGTTCGCTCCAAGCTGGGCTGTGTGCACGAACCCCCCGTTCAGCCCGACCGCTGCGCCTTA
TCCGGTAACTATCGTCTTGAGTCCAACCCGGTAAGACACGACTTATCGCCACTGGCAGCAGCCACTGGTA
ACAGGATTAGCAGAGCGAGGTATGTAGGCGGTGCTACAGAGTTCTTGAAGTGGTGGCCTAACTACGGCTA
CACTAGAAGAACAGTATTTGGTATCTGCGCTCTGCTGAAGCCAGTTACCTTCGGAAAAAGAGTTGGTAGC
TCTTGATCCGGCAAACAAACCACCGCTGGTAGCGGTGGTTTTTTTGTTTGCAAGCAGCAGATTACGCGCA
GAAAAAAAGGATCTCAAGAAGATCCTTTGATCTTTTCTACGGGGTCTGACGCTCAGTGGAACGAAAACTC
ACGTTAAGGGATTTTGGTCATGAGATTATCAAAAAGGATCTTCACCTAGATCCTTTTAAATTAAAAATGA
AGTTTTAAATCAATCTAAAGTATATATGAGTAACCTGAGGCTATGGCAGGGCCTGCCGCCCCGACGTTGG
CTGCGAGCCCTGGGCCTTCACCCGAACTTGGGGGGTGGGGTGGGGAAAAGGAAGAAACGCGGGCGTATTG
GCCCCAATGGGGTCTCGGTGGGGTATCGACAGAGTGCCAGCCCTGGGACCGAACCCCGCGTTTATGAACA
AACGACCCAACACCGTGCGTTTTATTCTGTCTTTTTATTGCCGTCATAGCGCGGGTTCCTTCCGGTATTG
TCTCCTTCCGTGTTTCAGTTAGCCTCCCCCTAGGGTGGGCGAAGAACTCCAGCATGAGATCCCCGCGCTG
GAGGATCATCCAGCCGGCGTCCCGGAAAACGATTCCGAAGCCCAACCTTTCATAGAAGGCGGCGGTGGAA
TCGAAATCTCGTGATGGCAGGTTGGGCGTCGCTTGGTCGGTCATTTCGAACCCCAGAGTCCCGCTCAGAA
GAACTCGTCAAGAAGGCGATAGAAGGCGATGCGCTGCGAATCGGGAGCGGCGATACCGTAAAGCACGAGG
AAGCGGTCAGCCCATTCGCCGCCAAGCTCTTCAGCAATATCACGGGTAGCCAACGCTATGTCCTGATAGC
GGTCCGCCACACCCAGCCGGCCACAGTCGATGAATCCAGAAAAGCGGCCATTTTCCACCATGATATTCGG
CAAGCAGGCATCGCCATGGGTCACGACGAGATCCTCGCCGTCGGGCATGCTCGCCTTGAGCCTGGCGAAC
AGTTCGGCTGGCGCGAGCCCCTGATGCTCTTCGTCCAGATCATCCTGATCGACAAGACCGGCTTCCATCC
GAGTACGTGCTCGCTCGATGCGATGTTTCGCTTGGTGGTCGAATGGGCAGGTAGCCGGATCAAGCGTATG
CAGCCGCCGCATTGCATCAGCCATGATGGATACTTTCTCGGCAGGAGCAAGGTGAGATGACAGGAGATCC
TGCCCCGGCACTTCGCCCAATAGCAGCCAGTCCCTTCCCGCTTCAGTGACAACGTCGAGCACAGCTGCGC
AAGGAACGCCCGTCGTGGCCAGCCACGATAGCCGCGCTGCCTCGTCTTGCAGTTCATTCAGGGCACCGGA
CAGGTCGGTCTTGACAAAAAGAACCGGGCGCCCCTGCGCTGACAGCCGGAACACGGCGGCATCAGAGCAG
CCGATTGTCTGTTGTGCCCAGTCATAGCCGAATAGCCTCTCCACCCAAGCGGCCGGAGAACCTGCGTGCA
ATCCATCTTGTTCAATCATGCGAAACGATCCTCATCCTGTCTCTTGATCGATCTTTGCAAAAGCCTAGGC
CTCCAAAAAAGCCTCCTCACTACTTCTGGAATAGCTCAGAGGCCGAGGCGGCCTCGGCCTCTGCATAAAT
AAAAAAAATTAGTCAGCCATGGGGCG
Features (pLannotate 1.2.2; 14 found; start..end, strand, type, name):
    247..351     -  promoter       AmpR promoter: bla
    378..806     +  rep_origin     f1 ori (sequence partly withheld): f1 bacteriophage origin of replication; arrow indicates direction of (+) strand synthesis
    840..961     -  polyA_signal   SV40 poly(A) signal: SV40 polyadenylation signal
    984..1067    -  CDS            large T antigen (fragment): large T antigen from SV40 (simian virus 40)
   1083..1793    -  CDS            Slow-FT: blue-to-red fluorescent timer derivative of mCherry (Subach et al., 2009) mammalian codon-optimized
   1801..1881    -  misc_feature   MCS: multiple cloning site
   1904..2107    -  promoter       CMV promoter: human cytomegalovirus (CMV) immediate early promoter
   2108..2411    -  enhancer       CMV enhancer: human cytomegalovirus immediate early enhancer
   2586..3174    -  rep_origin     ori: high-copy-number ColE1/pMB1/pBR322/pUC origin of replication
   3396..3412    +  polyA_signal   bGH poly(A) signal (fragment): bovine growth hormone polyadenylation signal
   3503..3550    -  polyA_signal   HSV TK poly(A) signal: herpes simplex virus thymidine kinase polyadenylation signal (Cole and Stacy, 1985)
   3609..3761    -  CDS            ble (fragment): BLE_KLEPN - Experimental evidence at protein level: Swiss-Prot protein existence level 1. Binding protein with a strong affinity to the bleomycin family of antibiotics. Binds to CL990; an antimitotic-antibiotic compound. From Klebsiella pneumoniae.
   3782..4576    -  CDS            NeoR/KanR: aminoglycoside phosphotransferase from Tn5; aph(3')-II (or nptII); confers resistance to neomycin, kanamycin, and G418 (Geneticin®)
   4611..245     -  promoter       SV40 promoter (across the origin): SV40 enhancer and early promoter
