>Addgene plasmid #31912 | pSlow-FT-N1 | analyzer sequence | sequence record 36030
TAGTTATTAATAGTAATCAATTACGGGGTCATTAGTTCATAGCCCATATATGGAGTTCCGCGTTACATAA
CTTACGGTAAATGGCCCGCCTGGCTGACCGCCCAACGACCCCCGCCCATTGACGTCAATAATGACGTATG
TTCCCATAGTAACGCCAATAGGGACTTTCCATTGACGTCAATGGGTGGAGTATTTACGGTAAACTGCCCA
CTTGGCAGTACATCAAGTGTATCATATGCCAAGTACGCCCCCTATTGACGTCAATGACGGTAAATGGCCC
GCCTGGCATTATGCCCAGTACATGACCTTATGGGACTTTCCTACTTGGCAGTACATCTACGTATTAGTCA
TCGCTATTACCATGGTGATGCGGTTTTGGCAGTACATCAATGGGCGTGGATAGCGGTTTGACTCACGGGG
ATTTCCAAGTCTCCACCCCATTGACGTCAATGGGAGTTTGTTTTGGCACCAAAATCAACGGGACTTTCCA
AAATGTCGTAACAACTCCGCCCCATTGACGCAAATGGGCGGTAGGCGTGTACGGTGGGAGGTCTATATAA
GCAGAGCTGGTTTAGTGAACCGTCAGATCCGCTAGCGCTACCGGACTCAGATCTCGAGCTCAAGCTTCGA
ATTCTGCAGTCGACGGTACCGCGGGCCCGGGATCCACCGGTCGCCACCATGGTGAGCAAGGGCGAGGAGG
ATAACATGGCCATCATCAAGGAGTTCATGCGTTTCAAGGTGCACGTGGAGGGCTCCGTGAACGGCCACGA
GTTCGAGATCGTGGGCGAGGGCGAGGGCCGCCCCTACGAGGGCACCCAGACCGCCAAGCTGAAGGTGACC
AAGGGTGGCCCCCTGCCCTTCGCCTGGGACATCCTGTCCCCTCAGTTCATGTACGGCTCCAGGGCCTACG
TGAAGCACCCCGCCGACATCCCCGACTACTGGAAGCTGTCCTTCCCCGAGGGCTTCAAGTGGGAGCGCGT
GATGAACTTCGAGGACGGCGGCGTGGTGACCGTGACCCAGGACTCCTCCCTGCAGGACGGCGAGTTCATC
TACAAGGTGAAGCTGCGCGGCACCAACTTCCCCTCCGACGGCCCCGTAATGCAGAAGAAGACCATGGGCT
GGGAGGCCTCCTCCGAGCGGATGTACCCCGAGGACGGCGCCCTGAAGGGCGAGATCAAGCAGAGGCTGAA
GCTGAAGGACGGCGGCCACTACGACGTTGAGGTCAAGACCACCTACAAGGCCAAGAAGCCCGTGCAGCTG
CCCGGCGCCTACAACGTCAACATCAAGTTGGACATCACCTCCCACAACGAGGACTACACCATCGTGGAAC
AGTACGAACGCGCCGAGGGCCGCCACTCCACCGGCGGCATGGACGAGCTGTACAAGTAAGCGGCCGCGAC
TCTAGATCATAATCAGCCATACCACATTTGTAGAGGTTTTACTTGCTTTAAAAAACCTCCCACACCTCCC
CCTGAACCTGAAACATAAAATGAATGCAATTGTTGTTGTTAACTTGTTTATTGCAGCTTATAATGGTTAC
AAATAAAGCAATAGCATCACAAATTTCACAAATAAAGCATTTTTTTCACTGCATTCTAGTTGTGGTTTGT
CCAAACTCATCAATGTATCTTAAGGCGTAAATTGTAAGCGTTAATATTTTGTTAAAATTCGCGTTAAATT
TTTGTTAAATCAGCTCATTTTTTAACCAATAGGCCGAAATCGGCAAAATCCCTTATAAATCAAAAGAATA
GACCGAGATAGGGT
[37 nt withheld, positions 1765-1801]
AAAGAACGTGGACTCCAACGTCAAAGG
[49 nt withheld, positions 1829-1877]
T
[91 nt withheld, positions 1879-1969]
G
[124 nt withheld, positions 1971-2094]
CAGGTGGCACTTTTCGGGGAAATGTGCGCGGAACCCCTATTTGTTTATTTTTCTAAATACATTCAAATAT
GTATCCGCTCATGAGACAATAACCCTGATAAATGCTTCAATAATATTGAAAAAGGAAGAGTCCTGAGGCG
GAAAGAACCAGCTGTGGAATGTGTGTCAGTTAGGGTGTGGAAAGTCCCCAGGCTCCCCAGCAGGCAGAAG
TATGCAAAGCATGCATCTCAATTAGTCAGCAACCAGGTGTGGAAAGTCCCCAGGCTCCCCAGCAGGCAGA
AGTATGCAAAGCATGCATCTCAATTAGTCAGCAACCATAGTCCCGCCCCTAACTCCGCCCATCCCGCCCC
TAACTCCGCCCAGTTCCGCCCATTCTCCGCCCCATGGCTGACTAATTTTTTTTATTTATGCAGAGGCCGA
GGCCGCCTCGGCCTCTGAGCTATTCCAGAAGTAGTGAGGAGGCTTTTTTGGAGGCCTAGGCTTTTGCAAA
GATCGATCAAGAGACAGGATGAGGATCGTTTCGCATGATTGAACAAGATGGATTGCACGCAGGTTCTCCG
GCCGCTTGGGTGGAGAGGCTATTCGGCTATGACTGGGCACAACAGACAATCGGCTGCTCTGATGCCGCCG
TGTTCCGGCTGTCAGCGCAGGGGCGCCCGGTTCTTTTTGTCAAGACCGACCTGTCCGGTGCCCTGAATGA
ACTGCAAGACGAGGCAGCGCGGCTATCGTGGCTGGCCACGACGGGCGTTCCTTGCGCAGCTGTGCTCGAC
GTTGTCACTGAAGCGGGAAGGGACTGGCTGCTATTGGGCGAAGTGCCGGGGCAGGATCTCCTGTCATCTC
ACCTTGCTCCTGCCGAGAAAGTATCCATCATGGCTGATGCAATGCGGCGGCTGCATACGCTTGATCCGGC
TACCTGCCCATTCGACCACCAAGCGAAACATCGCATCGAGCGAGCACGTACTCGGATGGAAGCCGGTCTT
GTCGATCAGGATGATCTGGACGAAGAGCATCAGGGGCTCGCGCCAGCCGAACTGTTCGCCAGGCTCAAGG
CGAGCATGCCCGACGGCGAGGATCTCGTCGTGACCCATGGCGATGCCTGCTTGCCGAATATCATGGTGGA
AAATGGCCGCTTTTCTGGATTCATCGACTGTGGCCGGCTGGGTGTGGCGGACCGCTATCAGGACATAGCG
TTGGCTACCCGTGATATTGCTGAAGAGCTTGGCGGCGAATGGGCTGACCGCTTCCTCGTGCTTTACGGTA
TCGCCGCTCCCGATTCGCAGCGCATCGCCTTCTATCGCCTTCTTGACGAGTTCTTCTGAGCGGGACTCTG
GGGTTCGAAATGACCGACCAAGCGACGCCCAACCTGCCATCACGAGATTTCGATTCCACCGCCGCCTTCT
ATGAAAGGTTGGGCTTCGGAATCGTTTTCCGGGACGCCGGCTGGATGATCCTCCAGCGCGGGGATCTCAT
GCTGGAGTTCTTCGCCCACCCTAGGGGGAGGCTAACTGAAACACGGAAGGAGACAATACCGGAAGGAACC
CGCGCTATGACGGCAATAAAAAGACAGAATAAAACGCACGGTGTTGGGTCGTTTGTTCATAAACGCGGGG
TTCGGTCCCAGGGCTGGCACTCTGTCGATACCCCACCGAGACCCCATTGGGGCCAATACGCCCGCGTTTC
TTCCTTTTCCCCACCCCACCCCCCAAGTTCGGGTGAAGGCCCAGGGCTCGCAGCCAACGTCGGGGCGGCA
GGCCCTGCCATAGCCTCAGGTTACTCATATATACTTTAGATTGATTTAAAACTTCATTTTTAATTTAAAA
GGATCTAGGTGAAGATCCTTTTTGATAATCTCATGACCAAAATCCCTTAACGTGAGTTTTCGTTCCACTG
AGCGTCAGACCCCGTAGAAAAGATCAAAGGATCTTCTTGAGATCCTTTTTTTCTGCGCGTAATCTGCTGC
TTGCAAACAAAAAAACCACCGCTACCAGCGGTGGTTTGTTTGCCGGATCAAGAGCTACCAACTCTTTTTC
CGAAGGTAACTGGCTTCAGCAGAGCGCAGATACCAAATACTGTCCTTCTAGTGTAGCCGTAGTTAGGCCA
CCACTTCAAGAACTCTGTAGCACCGCCTACATACCTCGCTCTGCTAATCCTGTTACCAGTGGCTGCTGCC
AGTGGCGATAAGTCGTGTCTTACCGGGTTGGACTCAAGACGATAGTTACCGGATAAGGCGCAGCGGTCGG
GCTGAACGGGGGGTTCGTGCACACAGCCCAGCTTGGAGCGAACGACCTACACCGAACTGAGATACCTACA
GCGTGAGCTATGAGAAAGCGCCACGCTTCCCGAAGGGAGAAAGGCGGACAGGTATCCGGTAAGCGGCAGG
GTCGGAACAGGAGAGCGCACGAGGGAGCTTCCAGGGGGAAACGCCTGGTATCTTTATAGTCCTGTCGGGT
TTCGCCACCTCTGACTTGAGCGTCGATTTTTGTGATGCTCGTCAGGGGGGCGGAGCCTATGGAAAAACGC
CAGCAACGCGGCCTTTTTACGGTTCCTGGCCTTTTGCTGGCCTTTTGCTCACATGTTCTTTCCTGCGTTA
TCCCCTGATTCTGTGGATAACCGTATTACCGCCATGCAT
Features (pLannotate 1.2.2; 14 found; start..end, strand, type, name):
     61..364     +  enhancer       CMV enhancer: human cytomegalovirus immediate early enhancer
    365..568     +  promoter       CMV promoter: human cytomegalovirus (CMV) immediate early promoter
    591..671     +  misc_feature   MCS: multiple cloning site
    679..1389    +  CDS            Slow-FT: blue-to-red fluorescent timer derivative of mCherry (Subach et al., 2009) mammalian codon-optimized
   1405..1488    +  CDS            large T antigen (fragment): large T antigen from SV40 (simian virus 40)
   1511..1632    +  polyA_signal   SV40 poly(A) signal: SV40 polyadenylation signal
   1666..2094    -  rep_origin     f1 ori (sequence partly withheld): f1 bacteriophage origin of replication; arrow indicates direction of (+) strand synthesis
   2121..2225    +  promoter       AmpR promoter: bla
   2227..2584    +  promoter       SV40 promoter: SV40 enhancer and early promoter
   2619..3413    +  CDS            NeoR/KanR: aminoglycoside phosphotransferase from Tn5; aph(3')-II (or nptII); confers resistance to neomycin, kanamycin, and G418 (Geneticin®)
   3434..3586    +  CDS            ble (fragment): BLE_KLEPN - Experimental evidence at protein level: Swiss-Prot protein existence level 1. Binding protein with a strong affinity to the bleomycin family of antibiotics. Binds to CL990; an antimitotic-antibiotic compound. From Klebsiella pneumoniae.
   3645..3692    +  polyA_signal   HSV TK poly(A) signal: herpes simplex virus thymidine kinase polyadenylation signal (Cole and Stacy, 1985)
   3783..3799    -  polyA_signal   bGH poly(A) signal (fragment): bovine growth hormone polyadenylation signal
   4021..4609    +  rep_origin     ori: high-copy-number ColE1/pMB1/pBR322/pUC origin of replication
