[The description below was written by a language model from this plasmid's Addgene catalogue record and pLannotate feature annotations shown in this document.]
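Description:
pSlow-FT-N1 is a 4.7 kb mammalian expression plasmid built on the Clontech pEGFP-N1 backbone, in which the EGFP coding sequence has been replaced (between AgeI and BsrGI sites) by Slow-FT, a 711 bp, mammalian codon-optimized blue-to-red fluorescent timer. Slow-FT is a monomeric derivative of mCherry carrying the substitutions M18V, E30V, K69R, L84W and A179V (numbered relative to EGFP). Expression is driven by the human cytomegalovirus immediate early enhancer and promoter and terminated by the SV40 polyadenylation signal. A multiple cloning site lies between the promoter and the timer coding sequence, the "N1" arrangement, so a gene of interest can be inserted in frame upstream to produce a fusion with Slow-FT at its C-terminus.

The plasmid is propagated in E. coli at high copy through a ColE1/pUC-type origin, and it also carries an f1 origin for single-stranded DNA production. A single Tn5 aminoglycoside phosphotransferase (NeoR/KanR) cassette serves both hosts: a bacterial bla-type promoter provides kanamycin resistance in E. coli, while the adjacent SV40 enhancer/early promoter, with an HSV TK polyadenylation signal downstream, allows G418 selection of stably transfected mammalian cells. The short large T antigen, ble and bGH poly(A) matches are small fragments that appear to be backbone remnants or annotation artefacts, not functional elements. The two annotated sequence records are the same length and show the same features in opposite orientation.

Because the fluorescence of the timer shifts from blue to red as the protein matures, the ratio of the two colours reflects the age of the labelled protein. The associated work used such timers to follow cellular trafficking, and this vector suits both expression of the free timer and construction of timer-tagged fusions.
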