Addgene plasmid #31912: pSlow-FT-N1
Depositing lab: Vladislav Verkhusha. Depositing organization: Albert Einstein College of Medicine. Publication: Monomeric fluorescent timers that change color from blue to red report on cellular trafficking. Subach FV, Subach OM, Gundorov IS, Morozova KS, Piatkevich KD, Cuervo AM, Verkhusha VV. Nat Chem Biol. 2009 Feb;5(2):118-26. Epub 2009 Jan 11. 10.1038/nchembio.138 PubMed 19136976.
Backbone
  Vector backbone: pEGFP-N1
  Backbone manufacturer: Clontech
  Vector type: Mammalian Expression
  Selectable markers: Neomycin (select with G418)
Growth in bacteria
  Bacterial resistance: Kanamycin, 50 μg/mL
  Growth temperature: 37°C
  Growth strain: DH5alpha
  Copy number: High Copy
Gene/Insert
  Gene/Insert name: Slow-FT (alt name: blue-to-red fluorescent timer)
  Insert size (bp): 711
  Mutation: M18V/E30V/K69R/L84W/A179V compared to mCherry (but numbering relative to EGFP)
  Promoter: CMV
  Cloning method: Restriction Enzyme; 5′ cloning site AgeI (unknown if destroyed); 3′ cloning site BsrGI (unknown if destroyed)
  Sequencing primers: 5′ cggtaggcgtgtacggtgggag
Terms and licenses: Academic/Nonprofit Terms; Industry Terms: Not Available to Industry
How to cite: pSlow-FT-N1 was a gift from Vladislav Verkhusha (Addgene plasmid # 31912 ; http://n2t.net/addgene:31912 ; RRID:Addgene_31912)
