>Addgene plasmid #31912 | pSlow-FT-N1 | addgene partial sequence | sequence record 37478 | CMV-F 5'-CGCAAATGGGCGGTAGGCGTG-3'
AGTGAACCGTCAGATCCGCTAGCGCTACCGGACTCAGATCTCGAGCTCAAGCTTCGAATTCTGCAGTCGA
CGGTACCGCGGGCCCGGGATCCACCGGTCGCCACCATGGTGAGCAAGGGCGAGGAGGATAACATGGCCAT
CATCAAGGAGTTCATGCGTTTCAAGGTGCACGTGGAGGGCTCCGTGAACGGCCACGAGTTCGAGATCGTG
GGCGAGGGCGAGGGCCGCCCCTACGAGGGCACCCAGACCGCCAAGCTGAAGGTGACCAAGGGTGGCCCCC
TGCCCTTCGCCTGGGACATCCTGTCCCCTCAGTTCATGTACGGCTCCAGGGCCTACGTGAAGCACCCCGC
CGACATCCCCGACTACTGGAAGCTGTCCTTCCCCGAGGGCTTCAAGTGGGAGCGCGTGATGAACTTCGAG
GACGGCGGCGTGGTGACCGTGACCCAGGACTCCTCCCTGCAGGACGGCGAGTTCATCTACAAGGTGAAGC
TGCGCGGCACCAACTTCCCCTCCGACGGCCCCGTAATGCAGAAGAAGACCATGGGCTGGGAGGCCTCCTC
CGAGCGGATGTACCCCGAGGACGGCGCCCTGAAGGGCGAGATCAAGCAGAGGCTGAAGCTGAAGGACGGC
GGCCACTACGACGTTGAGGTCAAGACCACCTACAAGGCCAAGAAGCCCGTGCAGCTGCCCGGCGCCTACA
ACGTCAACATCAAGTTGGACATCACCTCCCACAACGAGGACTACACCATCGTGGAACAGTACGAACGCGC
CGAGGGCCGCCACTCCACCGGCGGCATGGACGAGCTGTACAAGTAAGCGGCCGCGACTCTAGATCATAAT
CAGCCATACCACATTTGTA
